Addgene plasmid #194470: pRN3P-NLS-EGFP-deadBtgh-3NLS
Purpose: Encodes for catalytically inactive bacterial O-GlcNAcase BtGH84 fused to enhanced GFP and NLSs for effective nuclear localization, in backbone for T3 In Vitro Transcription.
Depositing lab: Mathieu Boulard. Depositing organization: European Molecular Biology Laboratory (EMBL), Rome. Publication: Perturbing Nuclear Glycosylation in the Mouse Preimplantation Embryo Slows Down Embryonic Growth. Formichetti S, Chitnavis U, Sadowska A, Liu N, Boskovic A, Boulard M. Dev Cell 10 Jan 2024 10.2139/ssrn.4687768.
Backbone
  Vector backbone: pRN3P-H3.3-K9R-Gfp
  Backbone size w/o insert (bp): 3159
  Total vector size (bp): 4335
  Vector type: for In Vitro Transcription from T3 promoter after linearization
Growth in bacteria
  Bacterial resistance: Ampicillin, 100 μg/mL
  Growth temperature: 37°C
  Growth strain: NEB Stable
  Growth instructions: Plasmid copy number is intermediate.
  Copy number: Unknown
Gene/Insert
  Gene/Insert name: BtGH84
  Species: B. thetaiotaomicron VPI-5482
  Mutation: Aspartic Acid 242 (in Dennis et al.) changed to Alanine
  Tag / fusion protein: mGFP5 (N terminal on insert); SV40 Nuclear Localization Signals (C terminal on insert); SV40 Nuclear Localization Signal (N terminal on insert)
  Cloning method: Gibson Cloning
  Sequencing primers: 5′ actttcacttatggtgttcaatgc; 3′ gacgccaccactgattacatgc
Terms and licenses: Academic/Nonprofit Terms; Industry Terms: Not Available to Industry
Depositor comments: Paper describing the insert and the D242A mutation: Dennis, R. J. et al. Structure and mechanism of a bacterial β-glucosaminidase having O-GlcNAcase activity. Nat. Struct. Mol. Biol. 13, 365–371 (2006). Paper of lab donating backbone, also using pRN3P backbone: Eid, A., Rodriguez-Terrones, D., Burton, A. & Torres-Padilla, M. E. SUV4-20 activity in the preimplantation mouse embryo controls timely replication. Genes Dev. 30, 2513–2526 (2016). Paper using plasmid from which Btgh insert was amplified: Boulard, M., Edwards, J. R. & Bestor, T. H. Protein O-GlcNAcylation Silences Methylated Promoters. Please visit https://www.biorxiv.org/content/10.1101/2024.01.22.576677v1 for bioRxiv preprint.
How to cite: pRN3P-NLS-EGFP-deadBtgh-3NLS was a gift from Mathieu Boulard (Addgene plasmid # 194470 ; http://n2t.net/addgene:194470 ; RRID:Addgene_194470)
