[The description below was written by a language model from this plasmid's Addgene catalogue record and pLannotate feature annotations shown in this document.]
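Description:
pRN3P-NLS-EGFP-deadBtgh-3NLS is a bacterial plasmid used as a template for in vitro transcription, built on the pRN3P backbone (derived from pRN3P-H3.3-K9R-Gfp). After linearization, T3 RNA polymerase produces a synthetic mRNA. The plasmid is propagated in E. coli with ampicillin selection (AmpR under its own bla promoter) and a ColE1/pUC-type origin. The depositor describes its copy number as intermediate. An f1 origin, an opposing T7 promoter, and lacZα, lacI and lac promoter/operator remnants are carried over from the parental cloning vector.

The transcription unit begins at the T3 promoter and is framed by the 5′ and 3′ UTRs of the Xenopus laevis major beta-globin gene, which promote translation and stability of the injected transcript. The open reading frame encodes a fusion protein: an N-terminal SV40 nuclear localization signal, a GFP annotated as mgfp5 (called EGFP in the plasmid name), the O-GlcNAcase BtGH84 from Bacteroides thetaiotaomicron VPI-5482, and C-terminal SV40 NLS copies (three, according to the plasmid name). The NLS elements are listed in the catalogue but not annotated in the feature table. The enzyme carries an aspartate-242-to-alanine substitution that abolishes catalytic activity. The product is therefore a fluorescent, nuclear-targeted but inactive enzyme, which suggests use as a control for an active O-GlcNAcase version.

The associated study concerns perturbing nuclear glycosylation in mouse preimplantation embryos, consistent with delivering the mRNA into embryos. The sequenced record is 6,159 nt and is labelled a partial NGS result, while the catalogue gives a total size of 4,335 bp. The record does not explain this discrepancy.
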