Features (pLannotate 1.2.2; 15 found; start..end, strand, type, name):
      2..20      +  promoter       T3 promoter: promoter for bacteriophage T3 RNA polymerase
     45..87      +  5'UTR          Xenopus globin 5'-UTR: translational enhancer from the 5'-UTR of the major beta-globin gene of Xenopus laevis
    170..880     +  CDS            mgfp5: GFP with folding enhancement mutations; mgfp5; suitable for expression in plants due to removal of a cryptic intron
    887..3034    +  CDS            OGA_BACTN (sequence partly withheld): Experimental evidence at protein level: Swiss-Prot protein existence level 1. Can hydrolyze the glycosidic link of O-GlcNAcylated proteins. Can use p-nitrophenyl-beta-GlcNAc and 4-methylumbelliferone-GlcNAc as substrates (in vitro). From Bacteroides thetaiotaomicron (strain ATCC 29148 / DSM 2079 / NCTC 10582 / E50 / VPI-5482).
   3135..3260    +  3'UTR          Xenopus globin 3'-UTR: 3'-UTR of the major beta-globin gene of Xenopus laevis
   3349..3367    -  promoter       T7 promoter: promoter for bacteriophage T7 RNA polymerase
   3370..3527    +  CDS            lacZα (fragment): LacZα fragment of β-galactosidase; lacZ fragment
   3559..3987    -  rep_origin     f1 ori (sequence partly withheld): f1 bacteriophage origin of replication; arrow indicates direction of (+) strand synthesis
   4014..4118    +  promoter       AmpR promoter: bla
   4119..4979    +  CDS            AmpR: β-lactamase; bla; confers resistance to ampicillin, carbenicillin, and related antibiotics
   5150..5738    +  rep_origin     ori: high-copy-number ColE1/pMB1/pBR322/pUC origin of replication
   5921..6013    +  CDS            lacI (fragment): lac repressor; lacI; The lac repressor binds to the lac operator to inhibit transcription in E. coli. This inhibition can be relieved by adding lactose or isopropyl-β-D-thiogalactopyranoside (IPTG).
   6026..6047    +  protein_bind   CAP binding site: CAP binding activates transcription in the presence of cAMP. E. coli catabolite activator protein
   6062..6092    +  promoter       lac promoter: promoter for the E. coli lac operon
   6100..6116    +  protein_bind   lac operator: The lac repressor binds to the lac operator to inhibit transcription in E. coli. This inhibition can be relieved by adding lactose or isopropyl-β-D-thiogalactopyranoside (IPTG). lac repressor encoded by lacI
>Addgene plasmid #194470 | pRN3P-NLS-EGFP-deadBtgh-3NLS | addgene full sequence | sequence record 384877 | Addgene Partial NGS Result
AAATTAACCCTCACTAAAGGGAACAAAAGCTGGAGCTAAGCTTGCTTGTTCTTTTTGCAGAAGCTCAGAA
TAAACGCTCAACTTTGGCAGATCTGAATTCCTGCAGCCCGCCACCATGGCCTCTCCTAAGAAAAAGAGGA
AAGTGGAAGCATCAGGCGGGCTGCAGAATAGTAAAGGAGAAGAACTTTTCACTGGAGTTGTCCCAATTCT
TGTTGAATTAGATGGTGATGTTAATGGGCACAAATTTTCTGTCAGTGGAGAGGGTGAAGGTGATGCAACA
TACGGAAAACTTACCCTTAAATTTATTTGCACTACTGGAAAACTACCTGTTCCATGGCCAACACTTGTCA
CTACTTTCACTTATGGTGTTCAATGCTTTTCAAGATACCCAGATCATATGAAGCGGCACGACTTCTTCAA
GAGCGCCATGCCTGAGGGATACGTGCAGGAGAGGACCATCTTCTTCAATGACGACGGGAACTACAAGACA
CGTGCTGAAGTCAAGTTTGAGGGAGACACCCTCGTCAACAGGATCGAGCTTAAGGGAATCGATTTCAAGG
AGGACGGAAACATCCTCGGCCACAAGTTGGAATACAACTACAACTCCCACAACGTATACATCATGGCCGA
CAAGCAAAAGAACGGCATCAAAGCCAACTTCAAGACCCGCCACAACATCGAAGACGGCGGCGTGCAACTC
GCTGATCATTATCAACAAAATACTCCAATTGGCGATGGCCCTGTCCTTTTACCAGACAACCATTACCTGT
CCACACAATCTGCCCTTTCGAAAGATCCCAACGAAAAGAGAGACCACATGGTCCTTCTTGAGTTTGTAAC
AGCTGCTGGGATTACACATGGCATGGATGAACTATACAAAGGCGGACAGAATGTTTCTCTCCAACCTCCA
CCTCAGCAGCTGATAGTGCAGAACAAGACTATTGACCTCCCGGCAGTCTACCAGTTGAATGGAGGCGAGG
AGGCTAACCCCCACGCTGTCAAGGTACTTAAGGAATTGTTGTCCGGCAAGCAGAGCTCAAAAAAGGGGAT
GCTGATTAGTATCGGGGAGAAAGGAGATAAATCAGTAAGAAAGTACAGTAGGCAGATACCAGACCACAAA
GAAGGTTACTACCTCTCTGTTAACGAGAAGGAGATAGTGCTGGCAGGCAACGACGAGCGCGGAACGTATT
ACGCCTTGCAAACTTTTGCTCAGCTCTTGAAGGACGGGAAGTTGCCCGAGGTAGAGATAAAAGACTACCC
CAGTGTCCGGTATAGGGGCGTGGTAGAGGGGTTCTACGGCACTCCATGGTCTCATCAGGCTAGACTGAGT
CAGTTGAAGTTCTATGGCAAAAACAAGATGAACACCTATATATATGGTCCCAAGGACGACCCGTATCACT
CCGCTCCAAACTGGCGGCTCCCCTATCCTGACAAGGAGGCTGCTCAGCTGCAGGAGCTTGTGGCTGTTGC
TAACGAAAACGAGGTCGATTTTGTATGGGCAATTCATCCCGGGCAAGATATCAAGTGGAACAAGGAGGAT
CGGGATCTGCTCCTGGCCAAGTTCGAAAAGATGTATCAACTGGGGGTCCGATCTTTCGCCGTGTTCTTTG
CCGATATCAGCGGGGAAGGAACTAACCCTCAGAAGCAGGCAGAGTTGCTTAACTATATCGATGAGAAGTT
TGCACAGGTGAAGCCTGATATTAACCAGCTCGTGATGTGTCCCACAGAGTATAACAAGAGCTGGAGTAAC
CCCAATGGAAACTACCTCACTACACTTGGTGACAAGCTGAACCCCTCTATCCAGATCATGTGGACAGGGG
ACCGGGTTATATCTGACATAACCAGGGACGGAATCTCTTGGATTAATGAAAGGATCAAGCGACCAGCCTA
CATCTGGTGGAACTTCCCAGTATCTGATTATGTCAGAGACCACCTGCTGCTGGGGCCTGTGTACGGCAAT
GATACTACGATCGCCAAGGAAATGTCCGGCTTTGTCACAAATCCCATGGAACACGCTGAGTCCTCTAAAA
TTGCTATCTACAGCGTGGCATCATATGCCTGGAATCCCGCCAAGTATGACACCTGGCAGACTTGGAAGGA
TGCAATCCGCACGATCCTGCCAAGTGCTGCAGAGGAGCTCGAGTGTTTCGCCATGCATAACAGCGACCTG
GGGCCCAATGGACATGGGTATAGA
[462 nt withheld, positions 2195-2656]
ATGCCCCACAAGATGATCAGCAACGTCGAGCAAATTAAGAATCTCCCCCTGCAGGTGAAAGCAAATAGGG
TCCTGATCTCCCCCGCTAATGAGGTGGTCAAGTGGGCCGCTGGTAATTCCGTGGAAATCGAACTTGATGC
AATCTATCCTGGTGAGAATATACAGATAAATTTCGGCAAGGACGCACCCTGCACTTGGGGCCGCCTTGAG
ATCAGCACTGATGGGAAAGAGTGGAAAACCGTGGACCTGAAGCAGAAAGAGTCCCGCCTTTCCGCTGGAC
TGCAGAAGGCTCCAGTAAAATTCGTCCGATTCACCAACGTCAGCGATGAGGAGCAGCAGGTCTATTTGCG
GCAATTCGTCTTGACAATTGAGAAAAAGACTGGAGACCCCAAAAAGAAGCGCAAAGTTGATCCAAAAAAA
AAAAGGAAAGCCGATCCTAAGAAGAAACGGAAAGTGTGAGCGGATCTGGTTACCACTAAACCAGCCTCAA
GAACACCCGAATGGAGTCTCTAAGCTACATAATACCAACTTACACTTTACAAAATGTTGTCCCCCAAAAT
GTAGCCATTCGTATCTGCTCCTAATAAAAARAAAGTTTCTTCACATTCTAAAAAAAAAAAAAAAAAAAAA
AAAAAAAAAAAAMCCCCCCCCCCCCCCCCCTGCAGGGCCAAGTCGGCCGGTACCCAATTCGCCCTATAGT
GAGTCGTATTACAATTCACTGGCCGTCGTTTTACAACGTCGTGACTGGGAAAACCCTGGCGTTACCCAAC
TTAATCGCCTTGCAGCACATCCCCCTTTCGCCAGCTGGCGTAATAGCGAAGAGGCCCGCACCGATCGCCC
TTCCCAACAGTTGCGCAGCCTGAATGGCGAATGGCAAATTGTAAGCGTTAATATTTTGTTAAAATTCGCG
TTAAATTTTTGTTAAATCAGCTCATTTTTTAACCAATAGGCCGAAATCGGCAAAATCCCTTATAAATCAA
AAGAATAGACCGAGATAGGGT
[37 nt withheld, positions 3658-3694]
AAAGAACGTGGACTCCAACGTCAAAGG
[49 nt withheld, positions 3722-3770]
T
[91 nt withheld, positions 3772-3862]
G
[124 nt withheld, positions 3864-3987]
CAGGTGGCACTTTTCGGGGAAATGTGCGCGGAACCCCTATTTGTTTATTTTTCTAAATACATTCAAATAT
GTATCCGCTCATGAGACAATAACCCTGATAAATGCTTCAATAATATTGAAAAAGGAAGAGTATGAGTATT
CAACATTTCCGTGTCGCCCTTATTCCCTTTTTTGCGGCATTTTGCCTTCCTGTTTTTGCTCACCCAGAAA
CGCTGGTGAAAGTAAAAGATGCTGAAGATCAGTTGGGTGCACGAGTGGGTTACATCGAACTGGATCTCAA
CAGCGGTAAGATCCTTGAGAGTTTTCGCCCCGAAGAACGTTTTCCAATGATGAGCACTTTTAAAGTTCTG
CTATGTGGCGCGGTATTATCCCGTATTGACGCCGGGCAAGAGCAACTCGGTCGCCGCATACACTATTCTC
AGAATGACTTGGTTGAGTACTCACCAGTCACAGAAAAGCATCTTACGGATGGCATGACAGTAAGAGAATT
ATGCAGTGCTGCCATAACCATGAGTGATAACACTGCGGCCAACTTACTTCTGACAACGATCGGAGGACCG
AAGGAGCTAACCGCTTTTTTGCACAACATGGGGGATCATGTAACTCGCCTTGATCGTTGGGAACCGGAGC
TGAATGAAGCCATACCAAACGACGAGCGTGACACCACGATGCCTGTAGCAATGGCAACAACGTTGCGCAA
ACTATTAACTGGCGAACTACTTACTCTAGCTTCCCGGCAACAATTAATAGACTGGATGGAGGCGGATAAA
GTTGCAGGACCACTTCTGCGCTCGGCCCTTCCGGCTGGCTGGTTTATTGCTGATAAATCTGGAGCCGGTG
AGCGTGGGTCTCGCGGTATCATTGCAGCACTGGGGCCAGATGGTAAGCCCTCCCGTATCGTAGTTATCTA
CACGACGGGGAGTCAGGCAACTATGGATGAACGAAATAGACAGATCGCTGAGATAGGTGCCTCACTGATT
AAGCATTGGTAACTGTCAGACCAAGTTTACTCATATATACTTTAGATTGATTTAAAACTTCATTTTTAAT
TTAAAAGGATCTAGGTGAAGATCCTTTTTGATAATCTCATGACCAAAATCCCTTAACGTGAGTTTTCGTT
CCACTGAGCGTCAGACCCCGTAGAAAAGATCAAAGGATCTTCTTGAGATCCTTTTTTTCTGCGCGTAATC
TGCTGCTTGCAAACAAAAAAACCACCGCTACCAGCGGTGGTTTGTTTGCCGGATCAAGAGCTACCAACTC
TTTTTCCGAAGGTAACTGGCTTCAGCAGAGCGCAGATACCAAATACTGTTCTTCTAGTGTAGCCGTAGTT
AGGCCACCACTTCAAGAACTCTGTAGCACCGCCTACATACCTCGCTCTGCTAATCCTGTTACCAGTGGCT
GCTGCCAGTGGCGATAAGTCGTGTCTTACCGGGTTGGACTCAAGACGATAGTTACCGGATAAGGCGCAGC
GGTCGGGCTGAACGGGGGGTTCGTGCACACAGCCCAGCTTGGAGCGAACGACCTACACCGAACTGAGATA
CCTACAGCGTGAGCTATGAGAAAGCGCCACGCTTCCCGAAGGGAGAAAGGCGGACAGGTATCCGGTAAGC
GGCAGGGTCGGAACAGGAGAGCGCACGAGGGAGCTTCCAGGGGGAAACGCCTGGTATCTTTATAGTCCTG
TCGGGTTTCGCCACCTCTGACTTGAGCGTCGATTTTTGTGATGCTCGTCAGGGGGGCGGAGCCTATGGAA
AAACGCCAGCAACGCGGCCTTTTTACGGTTCCTGGCCTTTTGCTGGCCTTTTGCTCACATGTTCTTTCCT
GCGTTATCCCCTGATTCTGTGGATAACCGTATTACCGCCTTTGAGTGAGCTGATACCGCTCGCCGCAGCC
GAACGACCGAGCGCAGCGAGTCAGTGAGCGAGGAAGCGGAAGAGCGCCCAATACGCAAACCGCCTCTCCC
CGCGCGTTGGCCGATTCATTAATGCAGCTGGCACGACAGGTTTCCCGACTGGAAAGCGGGCAGTGAGCGC
AACGCAATTAATGTGAGTTAGCTCACTCATTAGGCACCCCAGGCTTTACACTTTATGCTTCCGGCTCGTA
TGTTGTGTGGAATTGTGAGCGGATAACAATTTCACACAGGAAACAGCTATGACCATGATTACGCCAAGCT
CG
